Addgene plasmid #66012: R0063 (pLuxR-pR)_AB
Purpose: MoClo Basic Part: Controllable promoter - pLuxR(pR) - luxR regulated (right promoter, weak constitutive down regulated by LuxR, C0062 in combination with homoserine lactone (HSL)) [A:R0063:B]
Depositing lab: Douglas Densmore. Depositing organization: Boston University Main Campus. Publication: CIDAR MoClo: Improved MoClo Assembly Standard and New E. coli Part Library Enable Rapid Combinatorial Design for Synthetic and Traditional Biology. Iverson SV, Haddock TL, Beal J, Densmore DM. ACS Synth Biol. 2016 Jan 15;5(1):99-103. doi: 10.1021/acssynbio.5b00124. Epub 2015 Nov 4. PubMed 26479688.
Backbone
  Vector backbone: DVA
  Vector type: Synthetic Biology
Growth in bacteria
  Bacterial resistance: Ampicillin, 100 μg/mL
  Growth temperature: 37°C
  Growth strain: DH5alpha
  Copy number: Unknown
Gene/Insert
  Gene/Insert name: Controllable promoter (alt name: Basic Part - Promoter)
  Species: Synthetic
  Cloning method: Unknown
Terms and licenses: Academic/Nonprofit Terms; Industry Terms: Not Available to Industry
How to cite: R0063 (pLuxR-pR)_AB was a gift from Douglas Densmore (Addgene plasmid # 66012 ; http://n2t.net/addgene:66012 ; RRID:Addgene_66012)
