[The description below was written by a language model from this plasmid's Addgene catalogue record and pLannotate feature annotations shown in this document.]
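Description:
R0063 (pLuxR-pR)_AB is a small (2,259 bp) synthetic biology plasmid from the CIDAR MoClo E. coli part library, carrying a single basic part, a controllable promoter, in the DVA destination vector backbone. It is propagated in E. coli using a high-copy ColE1/pMB1/pUC-type origin of replication and is selected with ampicillin through a β-lactamase (AmpR) gene driven by its native bla promoter. The catalogue entry lists copy number as unknown, although the annotated origin is of the high-copy class.

The payload is the R0063 promoter, the right-hand promoter (pR) of the lux system. According to the record it is a weak constitutive promoter that is down-regulated by the LuxR protein (part C0062) in the presence of homoserine lactone, so it provides a repressible, quorum-sensing-responsive control element. The "AB" designation indicates that the part is flanked by the A and B MoClo fusion sites, which in this Golden Gate-style modular cloning standard define the promoter position at the start of a transcriptional unit and allow ordered one-pot assembly with downstream ribosome binding site, coding sequence and terminator parts.

The automated feature table does not annotate the promoter insert or the fusion sites themselves. It identifies only backbone elements, namely the origin, the AmpR cassette, a putative bacterial terminator, and the BioBrick prefix and suffix. These last two lie close together across the origin of the circular map and presumably bracket the part. The construct is intended as a reusable building block for combinatorial design of genetic circuits in E. coli.
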