Features (pLannotate 1.2.2; 6 found; start..end, strand, type, name):
    167..187     +  misc_feature   BioBrick suffix: universal suffix for all parts
    364..952     -  rep_origin     ori: high-copy-number ColE1/pMB1/pBR322/pUC origin of replication
   1123..1983    -  CDS            AmpR: β-lactamase; bla; confers resistance to ampicillin, carbenicillin, and related antibiotics
   1984..2088    -  promoter       AmpR promoter: bla
   2178..2221    -  terminator     bacterial terminator: putative bacterial transcription terminator
   2224..2245    +  misc_feature   BioBrick prefix: BioBrick prefix for parts that do not start with "ATG"
>Addgene plasmid #66012 | R0063 (pLuxR-pR)_AB | depositor full sequence | sequence record 114129 | R0063 (pLuxR-pR)_AB sequence 2259 bps
GGAGACCTGTACGATCCTACAGGTGCTTATGTTAAGTAATTGTATTCCCAGCGATACAATAGTGTGACAA
AAATCCAATTTATTAGAATCAAATGTCAATCCATTACCGTTTTAATGATATATAACACGCAAAACTTGCG
ACAAACAATAGGTAATACTAGAGACCTACTAGTAGCGGCCGCTGCAGGCTTCCTCGCTCACTGACTCGCT
GCGCTCGGTCGTTCGGCTGCGGCGAGCGGTATCAGCTCACTCAAAGGCGGTAATACGGTTATCCACAGAA
TCAGGGGATAACGCAGGAAAGAACATGTGAGCAAAAGGCCAGCAAAAGGCCAGGAACCGTAAAAAGGCCG
CGTTGCTGGCGTTTTTCCACAGGCTCCGCCCCCCTGACGAGCATCACAAAAATCGACGCTCAAGTCAGAG
GTGGCGAAACCCGACAGGACTATAAAGATACCAGGCGTTTCCCCCTGGAAGCTCCCTCGTGCGCTCTCCT
GTTCCGACCCTGCCGCTTACCGGATACCTGTCCGCCTTTCTCCCTTCGGGAAGCGTGGCGCTTTCTCATA
GCTCACGCTGTAGGTATCTCAGTTCGGTGTAGGTCGTTCGCTCCAAGCTGGGCTGTGTGCACGAACCCCC
CGTTCAGCCCGACCGCTGCGCCTTATCCGGTAACTATCGTCTTGAGTCCAACCCGGTAAGACACGACTTA
TCGCCACTGGCAGCAGCCACTGGTAACAGGATTAGCAGAGCGAGGTATGTAGGCGGTGCTACAGAGTTCT
TGAAGTGGTGGCCTAACTACGGCTACACTAGAAGAACAGTATTTGGTATCTGCGCTCTGCTGAAGCCAGT
TACCTTCGGAAAAAGAGTTGGTAGCTCTTGATCCGGCAAACAAACCACCGCTGGTAGCGGTGGTTTTTTT
GTTTGCAAGCAGCAGATTACGCGCAGAAAAAAAGGATCTCAAGAAGATCCTTTGATCTTTTCTACGGGGT
CTGACGCTCAGTGGAACGAAAACTCACGTTAAGGGATTTTGGTCATGAGATTATCAAAAAGGATCTTCAC
CTAGATCCTTTTAAATTAAAAATGAAGTTTTAAATCAATCTAAAGTATATATGAGTAAACTTGGTCTGAC
AGTTACCAATGCTTAATCAGTGAGGCACCTATCTCAGCGATCTGTCTATTTCGTTCATCCATAGTTGCCT
GACTCCCCGTCGTGTAGATAACTACGATACGGGAGGGCTTACCATCTGGCCCCAGTGCTGCAATGATACC
GCGCGACCCACGCTCACCGGCTCCAGATTTATCAGCAATAAACCAGCCAGCCGGAAGGGCCGAGCGCAGA
AGTGGTCCTGCAACTTTATCCGCCTCCATCCAGTCTATTAATTGTTGCCGGGAAGCTAGAGTAAGTAGTT
CGCCAGTTAATAGTTTGCGCAACGTTGTTGCCATTGCTACAGGCATCGTGGTGTCACGCTCGTCGTTTGG
TATGGCTTCATTCAGCTCCGGTTCCCAACGATCAAGGCGAGTTACATGATCCCCCATGTTGTGCAAAAAA
GCGGTTAGCTCCTTCGGTCCTCCGATCGTTGTCAGAAGTAAGTTGGCCGCAGTGTTATCACTCATGGTTA
TGGCAGCACTGCATAATTCTCTTACTGTCATGCCATCCGTAAGATGCTTTTCTGTGACTGGTGAGTACTC
AACCAAGTCATTCTGAGAATAGTGTATGCGGCGACCGAGTTGCTCTTGCCCGGCGTCAATACGGGATAAT
ACCGCGCCACATAGCAGAACTTTAAAAGTGCTCATCATTGGAAAACGTTCTTCGGGGCGAAAACTCTCAA
GGATCTTACCGCTGTTGAGATCCAGTTCGATGTAACCCACTCGTGCACCCAACTGATCTTCAGCATCTTT
TACTTTCACCAGCGTTTCTGGGTGAGCAAAAACAGGAAGGCAAAATGCCGCAAAAAAGGGAATAAGGGCG
ACACGGAAATGTTGAATACTCATACTCTTCCTTTTTCAATATTATTGAAGCATTTATCAGGGTTATTGTC
TCATGAGCGGATACATATTTGAATGTATTTAGAAAAATAAACAAATAGGGGTTCCGCGCACATTTCCCCG
AAAAGTGCCACCTGACGTCTAAGAAACCATTATTATCATGACATTAACCTATAAAAATAGGCGTATCACG
AGGCAGAATTTCAGATAAAAAAAATCCTTAGCTTTCGCTAAGGATGATTTCTGGAATTCGCGGCCGCTTC
TAGAGACTAGTGGGTCTCA
