>Addgene plasmid #66012 | R0063 (pLuxR-pR)_AB | addgene partial sequence | sequence record 114128 | MoCloR 5'-gccacctgacgtctaagaaacc-3'
ATAGGCGTATCACGAGGCAGAATTTCAGATAAAAAAAATCCTTAGCTTTCGCTAAGGATGATTTCTGGAA
TTCGCGGCCGCTTCTAGAGACTAGTGGGTCTCAGGAGACCTGTACGATCCTACAGGTGCTTATGTTAAGT
AATTGTATTCCCAGCGATACAATAGTGTGACAAAAATCCAATTTATTAGAATCAAATGTCAATCCATTAC
CGTTTTAATGATATATAACACGCAAAACTTGCGACAAACAATAGGTAATACTAGAGACCTACTAGTAGCG
GCCGCTGCAGGCTTCCTCGCTCACTGACTCGCTGCGCTCGGTCGTTCGGCTGCGGCGAGCGGTATCAGCT
CACTCAAAGGCGGTAATACGGTTATCCACAGAATCAGGGGATAACGCAGGAAAGAACATGTGAGCAAAAG
GCCAGCAAAAGGCCAGGAACCGTAAAAAGGCCGCGTTGCTGGCGTTTTTCCACAGGCTCCGCCCCCCTGA
CGAGCATCACAAAAATCGACGCTCAAGTCAGAGGTGGCGAAACCCGACAGGACTATAAAGATACCAGGCG
TTTCCCCCTGGAAGCTCCCTCGTGCGCTCTCCTGTTCCGACCCTGCCGCTTACCGGATACCTGTCCGCCT
TTCTCCCTTCGGGAAGCGTGGCGCTTTCTCATAGCTCACGCTGTAGGTATCTCAGTTCGGTGTAGGTCGT
TCGCTCCAAGCTGGGCTGTGTGCACGAACCCCCCGTTCAGCCCGACCGCTGCGCCTTATCCGGTAACTAT
CGTCTTGAGTCCAACCCGGTAAGACACGACTTATCGCCACTGGCAGCAGCCACTGGTAACAGGATTAGCA
GAGCGAGGTATGTAGGCGGTGCTACAG
